>Addgene plasmid #242419 | pCMV CHMP2Bchimera-L4D,F5D-CHMP6α2-3XHA | addgene full sequence | sequence record 500686 | Addgene NGS Result
GATCTCCCGATCCCCTATGGTGCACTCTCAGTACAATCTGCTCTGATGCCGCATAGTTAAGCCAGTATCT
GCTCCCTGCTTGTGTGTTGGAGGTCGCTGAGTAGTGCGCGAGCAAAATTTAAGCTACAACAAGGCAAGGC
TTGACCGACAATTGCATGAAGAATCTGCTTAGGGTTAGGCGTTTTGCGCTGCTTCGCGATGTACGGGCCA
GATATACGCGTTGACATTGATTATTGACTAGTTATTAATAGTAATCAATTACGGGGTCATTAGTTCATAG
CCCATATATGGAGTTCCGCGTTACATAACTTACGGTAAATGGCCCGCCTGGCTGACCGCCCAACGACCCC
CGCCCATTGACGTCAATAATGACGTATGTTCCCATAGTAACGCCAATAGGGACTTTCCATTGACGTCAAT
GGGTGGAGTATTTACGGTAAACTGCCCACTTGGCAGTACATCAAGTGTATCATATGCCAAGTACGCCCCC
TATTGACGTCAATGACGGTAAATGGCCCGCCTGGCATTATGCCCAGTACATGACCTTATGGGACTTTCCT
ACTTGGCAGTACATCTACGTATTAGTCATCGCTATTACCATGGTGATGCGGTTTTGGCAGTACATCAATG
GGCGTGGATAGCGGTTTGACTCACGGGGATTTCCAAGTCTCCACCCCATTGACGTCAATGGGAGTTTGTT
TTGGCACCAAAATCAACGGGACTTTCCAAAATGTCGTAACAACTCCGCCCCATTGACGCAAATGGGCGGT
AGGCGTGTACGGTGGGAGGTCTATATAAGCAGAGCTCTCTGGCTAACTAGAGAACCCACTGCTTACTGGC
TTATCGAAATTAATACGACTCACTATAGGGAGACCCAAGCTGGAGACCATGGCGTCCGACGACAAGAAGA
AAACCGTGGATGATGTAATAAAGGAACAGAATCGAGAGTTACGAGGTACACAGAGGGCTATAATCAGAGA
TCGAGCAGCTTTAGAGAAACAAGAAAAACAGCTGGAATTAGAAATTAAGAAAATGGCCAAGATTGGTAAT
AAAGAGCGGGCCAAACTGTTGCTTAAAAAGAAGCGATACCAGGAGCAGCTGCTGGATAGGACAGAAAATC
AAATCAGTTCCTTGGAGGCTATGGTACAGAGTATAGAGTTTACGCAGATCGAGATGAAGATGGCTGGAGC
AATGTCTACCACAGCAAAAACAATGCAGGCAGTTAACAAGAAGATGGATCCACAAAAGACATTACAAACA
ATGCAGAATTTCCAGAAGGAAAACATGAAAATGGAAATGACTGAAGAAATGATCAATGATACACTTGATG
ACATCTTTGACGGTTCTGATGACGAAGAAGAAAGCCAGGATATTGTGAATCAAGTTCTTGATGAAATTGG
AATTGAAATTTCTGGAAAGATGGCCAAAGCTCCATCAGCTGCTCGAAGCTTACCATCTGCCTCTACTTCA
AAGGCTACAATCTCAGATGAAGAGATTGAACGGCAACTCAAGGCTTTAGGAGTAGATGGAGGATCCTACC
CATACGACGTCCCAGACTACGCTGGATACCCGTATGATGTTCCGGATTACGCTGGCTACCCATATGACGT
TCCGGATTACGCTTGAGGGCCCTATTCTATAGTGTCACCTAAATGCTAGAGCTCGCTGATCAGCCTCGAC
TGTGCCTTCTAGTTGCCAGCCATCTGTTGTTTGCCCCTCCCCCGTGCCTTCCTTGACCCTGGAAGGTGCC
ACTCCCACTGTCCTTTCCTAATAAAATGAGGAAATTGCATCGCATTGTCTGAGTAGGTGTCATTCTATTC
TGGGGGGTGGGGTGGGGCAGGACAGCAAGGGGGAGGATTGGGAAGACAATAGCAGGCATGCTGGGGATGC
GGTGGGCTCTATGGCTTCTGAGGCGGAAAGAACCAGCTGGGGCTCTAGGGGGTATCCCC
[124 nt withheld, positions 1950-2073]
C
[91 nt withheld, positions 2075-2165]
A
[49 nt withheld, positions 2167-2215]
CCTTTGACGTTGGAGTCCACGTTCTTT
[37 nt withheld, positions 2243-2279]
ACCCTATCTCGGTCTATTCTTTTGATTTATAAGGGATTTTGCCGATTTCGGCCTATTGGTTAAAAAATGA
GCTGATTTAACAAAAATTTAACGCGAATTAATTCTGTGGAATGTGTGTCAGTTAGGGTGTGGAAAGTCCC
CAGGCTCCCCAGCAGGCAGAAGTATGCAAAGCATGCATCTCAATTAGTCAGCAACCAGGTGTGGAAAGTC
CCCAGGCTCCCCAGCAGGCAGAAGTATGCAAAGCATGCATCTCAATTAGTCAGCAACCATAGTCCCGCCC
CTAACTCCGCCCATCCCGCCCCTAACTCCGCCCAGTTCCGCCCATTCTCCGCCCCATGGCTGACTAATTT
TTTTTATTTATGCAGAGGCCGAGGCCGCCTCTGCCTCTGAGCTATTCCAGAAGTAGTGAGGAGGCTTTTT
TGGAGGCCTAGGCTTTTGCAAAAAGCTCCCGGGAGCTTGTATATCCATTTTCGGATCTGATCAAGAGACA
GGATGAGGATCGTTTCGCATGATTGAACAAGATGGATTGCACGCAGGTTCTCCGGCCGCTTGGGTGGAGA
GGCTATTCGGCTATGACTGGGCACAACAGACAATCGGCTGCTCTGATGCCGCCGTGTTCCGGCTGTCAGC
GCAGGGGCGCCCGGTTCTTTTTGTCAAGACCGACCTGTCCGGTGCCCTGAATGAACTGCAGGACGAGGCA
GCGCGGCTATCGTGGCTGGCCACGACGGGCGTTCCTTGCGCAGCTGTGCTCGACGTTGTCACTGAAGCGG
GAAGGGACTGGCTGCTATTGGGCGAAGTGCCGGGGCAGGATCTCCTGTCATCTCACCTTGCTCCTGCCGA
GAAAGTATCCATCATGGCTGATGCAATGCGGCGGCTGCATACGCTTGATCCGGCTACCTGCCCATTCGAC
CACCAAGCGAAACATCGCATCGAGCGAGCACGTACTCGGATGGAAGCCGGTCTTGTCGATCAGGATGATC
TGGACGAAGAGCATCAGGGGCTCGCGCCAGCCGAACTGTTCGCCAGGCTCAAGGCGCGCATGCCCGACGG
CGAGGATCTCGTCGTGACCCATGGCGATGCCTGCTTGCCGAATATCATGGTGGAAAATGGCCGCTTTTCT
GGATTCATCGACTGTGGCCGGCTGGGTGTGGCGGACCGCTATCAGGACATAGCGTTGGCTACCCGTGATA
TTGCTGAAGAGCTTGGCGGCGAATGGGCTGACCGCTTCCTCGTGCTTTACGGTATCGCCGCTCCCGATTC
GCAGCGCATCGCCTTCTATCGCCTTCTTGACGAGTTCTTCTGAGCGGGACTCTGGGGTTCGAAATGACCG
ACCAAGCGACGCCCAACCTGCCATCACGAGATTTCGATTCCACCGCCGCCTTCTATGAAAGGTTGGGCTT
CGGAATCGTTTTCCGGGACGCCGGCTGGATGATCCTCCAGCGCGGGGATCTCATGCTGGAGTTCTTCGCC
CACCCCAACTTGTTTATTGCAGCTTATAATGGTTACAAATAAAGCAATAGCATCACAAATTTCACAAATA
AAGCATTTTTTTCACTGCATTCTAGTTGTGGTTTGTCCAAACTCATCAATGTATCTTATCATGTCTGTAT
ACCGTCGACCTCTAGCTAGAGCTTGGCGTAATCATGGTCATAGCTGTTTCCTGTGTGAAATTGTTATCCG
CTCACAATTCCACACAACATACGAGCCGGAAGCATAAAGTGTAAAGCCTGGGGTGCCTAATGAGTGAGCT
AACTCACATTAATTGCGTTGCGCTCACTGCCCGCTTTCCAGTCGGGAAACCTGTCGTGCCAGCTGCATTA
ATGAATCGGCCAACGCGCGGGGAGAGGCGGTTTGCGTATTGGGCGCTCTTCCGCTTCCTCGCTCACTGAC
TCGCTGCGCTCGGTCGTTCGGCTGCGGCGAGCGGTATCAGCTCACTCAAAGGCGGTAATACGGTTATCCA
CAGAATCAGGGGATAACGCAGGAAAGAACATGTGAGCAAAAGGCCAGCAAAAGGCCAGGAACCGTAAAAA
GGCCGCGTTGCTGGCGTTTTTCCATAGGCTCCGCCCCCCTGACGAGCATCACAAAAATCGACGCTCAAGT
CAGAGGTGGCGAAACCCGACAGGACTATAAAGATACCAGGCGTTTCCCCCTGGAAGCTCCCTCGTGCGCT
CTCCTGTTCCGACCCTGCCGCTTACCGGATACCTGTCCGCCTTTCTCCCTTCGGGAAGCGTGGCGCTTTC
TCATAGCTCACGCTGTAGGTATCTCAGTTCGGTGTAGGTCGTTCGCTCCAAGCTGGGCTGTGTGCACGAA
CCCCCCGTTCAGCCCGACCGCTGCGCCTTATCCGGTAACTATCGTCTTGAGTCCAACCCGGTAAGACACG
ACTTATCGCCACTGGCAGCAGCCACTGGTAACAGGATTAGCAGAGCGAGGTATGTAGGCGGTGCTACAGA
GTTCTTGAAGTGGTGGCCTAACTACGGCTACACTAGAAGAACAGTATTTGGTATCTGCGCTCTGCTGAAG
CCAGTTACCTTCGGAAAAAGAGTTGGTAGCTCTTGATCCGGCAAACAAACCACCGCTGGTAGCGGTGGTT
TTTTTGTTTGCAAGCAGCAGATTACGCGCAGAAAAAAAGGATCTCAAGAAGATCCTTTGATCTTTTCTAC
GGGGTCTGACGCTCAGTGGAACGAAAACTCACGTTAAGGGATTTTGGTCATGAGATTATCAAAAAGGATC
TTCACCTAGATCCTTTTAAATTAAAAATGAAGTTTTAAATCAATCTAAAGTATATATGAGTAAACTTGGT
CTGACAGTTACCAATGCTTAATCAGTGAGGCACCTATCTCAGCGATCTGTCTATTTCGTTCATCCATAGT
TGCCTGACTCCCCGTCGTGTAGATAACTACGATACGGGAGGGCTTACCATCTGGCCCCAGTGCTGCAATG
ATACCGCGAGACCCACGCTCACCGGCTCCAGATTTATCAGCAATAAACCAGCCAGCCGGAAGGGCCGAGC
GCAGAAGTGGTCCTGCAACTTTATCCGCCTCCATCCAGTCTATTAATTGTTGCCGGGAAGCTAGAGTAAG
TAGTTCGCCAGTTAATAGTTTGCGCAACGTTGTTGCCATTGCTACAGGCATCGTGGTGTCACGCTCGTCG
TTTGGTATGGCTTCATTCAGCTCCGGTTCCCAACGATCAAGGCGAGTTACATGATCCCCCATGTTGTGCA
AAAAAGCGGTTAGCTCCTTCGGTCCTCCGATCGTTGTCAGAAGTAAGTTGGCCGCAGTGTTATCACTCAT
GGTTATGGCAGCACTGCATAATTCTCTTACTGTCATGCCATCCGTAAGATGCTTTTCTGTGACTGGTGAG
TACTCAACCAAGTCATTCTGAGAATAGTGTATGCGGCGACCGAGTTGCTCTTGCCCGGCGTCAATACGGG
ATAATACCGCGCCACATAGCAGAACTTTAAAAGTGCTCATCATTGGAAAACGTTCTTCGGGGCGAAAACT
CTCAAGGATCTTACCGCTGTTGAGATCCAGTTCGATGTAACCCACTCGTGCACCCAACTGATCTTCAGCA
TCTTTTACTTTCACCAGCGTTTCTGGGTGAGCAAAAACAGGAAGGCAAAATGCCGCAAAAAAGGGAATAA
GGGCGACACGGAAATGTTGAATACTCATACTCTTCCTTTTTCAATATTATTGAAGCATTTATCAGGGTTA
TTGTCTCATGAGCGGATACATATTTGAATGTATTTAGAAAAATAAACAAATAGGGGTTCCGCGCACATTT
CCCCGAAAAGTGCCACCTGACGTCGACGGATCGGGA
Features (pLannotate 1.2.2; 22 found; start..end, strand, type, name):
     16..68      -  misc_feature   bom (fragment): basis of mobility region from pBR322
    223..602     +  enhancer       CMV enhancer: human cytomegalovirus immediate early enhancer
    603..806     +  promoter       CMV promoter: human cytomegalovirus (CMV) immediate early promoter
    802..835     +  LTR            5' LTR (truncated) (fragment): truncated 5' long terminal repeat (LTR) from HIV-1
    851..869     +  promoter       T7 promoter: promoter for bacteriophage T7 RNA polymerase
    889..1527    +  CDS            CHMP2B: CHM2B_HUMAN - Experimental evidence at protein level: Swiss-Prot protein existence level 1. Probable core component of the endosomal sorting required for transport complex III (ESCRT-III) which is involved in multivesicular bodies (MVBs) formation and sorting of endosomal cargo proteins into MVBs. MVBs contain intraluminal vesicles (ILVs) that are generated by invagination and scission from the limiting membrane of the endosome and mostly are delivered to lysosomes enabling degradation of membrane proteins, such as stimulated growth factor receptors, lysosomal enzymes and lipids. The MVB pathw
   1600..1623    +  CDS            3xHA (fragment): three tandem HA epitope tags
   1636..1654    -  promoter       SP6 promoter: promoter for bacteriophage SP6 RNA polymerase
   1680..1904    +  polyA_signal   bGH poly(A) signal: bovine growth hormone polyadenylation signal
   1908..1929    +  promoter       SV40 promoter (fragment): SV40 enhancer and early promoter
   1950..2378    +  rep_origin     f1 ori (sequence partly withheld): f1 bacteriophage origin of replication; arrow indicates direction of (+) strand synthesis
   2392..2721    +  promoter       SV40 promoter: SV40 enhancer and early promoter
   2788..3579    +  CDS            neo: KKA2_KLEPN - Also known as kan, nptII. Experimental evidence at protein level: Swiss-Prot protein existence level 1. Resistance to kanamycin, neomycin, paromomycin, ribostamycin, butirosin and gentamicin B. From Klebsiella pneumoniae.
   3603..3761    +  CDS            ble (fragment): BLE_KLEPN - Experimental evidence at protein level: Swiss-Prot protein existence level 1. Binding protein with a strong affinity to the bleomycin family of antibiotics. Binds to CL990; an antimitotic-antibiotic compound. From Klebsiella pneumoniae.
   3756..3877    +  polyA_signal   SV40 poly(A) signal: SV40 polyadenylation signal
   3950..3966    -  protein_bind   lac operator: The lac repressor binds to the lac operator to inhibit transcription in E. coli. This inhibition can be relieved by adding lactose or isopropyl-β-D-thiogalactopyranoside (IPTG). lac repressor encoded by lacI
   3974..4004    -  promoter       lac promoter: promoter for the E. coli lac operon
   4019..4040    -  protein_bind   CAP binding site: CAP binding activates transcription in the presence of cAMP. E. coli catabolite activator protein
   4053..4145    -  CDS            lacI (fragment): lac repressor; lacI; The lac repressor binds to the lac operator to inhibit transcription in E. coli. This inhibition can be relieved by adding lactose or isopropyl-β-D-thiogalactopyranoside (IPTG).
   4328..4916    -  rep_origin     ori: high-copy-number ColE1/pMB1/pBR322/pUC origin of replication
   5087..5947    -  CDS            AmpR: β-lactamase; bla; confers resistance to ampicillin, carbenicillin, and related antibiotics
   5948..6052    -  promoter       AmpR promoter: bla
