[The description below was written by a language model from this plasmid's Addgene catalogue record and pLannotate feature annotations shown in this document.]
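Description:
pCMV CHMP2Bchimera-L4D,F5D-CHMP6α2-3XHA is a mammalian expression plasmid built on the pHM6 backbone, with a sequenced length of about 6.1 kb. It is maintained in E. coli through a high-copy ColE1/pUC-type origin and an ampicillin resistance gene (β-lactamase with its own promoter). An f1 origin is also present. For selection in mammalian cells it carries a neomycin phosphotransferase cassette driven by the SV40 enhancer/early promoter and terminated by an SV40 polyadenylation signal, allowing G418 selection of stable transfectants. Short annotated fragments such as bom, lacI, ble, an HIV-1 LTR piece and the lac promoter/operator appear to be backbone remnants rather than functional parts of the design.

The payload is a single open reading frame expressed from the human CMV immediate-early enhancer and promoter and terminated by the bovine growth hormone polyadenylation signal. T7 and SP6 promoters flank the insert. The coding sequence is human CHMP2B, an ESCRT-III core subunit involved in multivesicular body formation, engineered in two ways. The L4D and F5D substitutions are described as disrupting membrane binding, and the second alpha helix (residues 55-96) is replaced by the corresponding helix of human CHMP6 (residues 57-98). A C-terminal 3xHA tag allows detection or immunoprecipitation; the annotation tool recognises only a fragment of this tag and labels the whole chimeric frame as CHMP2B. The chimera was assembled by Gibson cloning. The construct comes from a study of how alpha-synuclein aggregates inhibit ESCRT-III through sequestration and degradation. It is presumably used there to test how membrane binding and helix 2 identity affect CHMP2B behaviour, though the record does not describe the specific experiments.
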