Addgene plasmid #242419: pCMV CHMP2Bchimera-L4D,F5D-CHMP6α2-3XHA
Purpose: Expression of a CHMP2B membrane binding mutant (L4D F5D) with the second alpha helix (residues 55-96) replaced by that from CHMP6 (residues 57-98) and a 3xHA tag.
Depositing lab: Franz-Ulrich Hartl. Depositing organization: Max Planck Institute of Biochemistry. Publication: alpha-Synuclein aggregates inhibit ESCRT-III through sequestration and collateral degradation. Sitron CS, Trinkaus VA, Galesic A, Garhammer M, Yuste-Checa P, Dransfeld U, Feigenbutz D, Zhang J, Ivashko L, Dudanova I, Harper JW, Hartl FU. Mol Cell. 2025 Sep 18;85(18):3505-3523.e17. doi: 10.1016/j.molcel.2025.08.022. Epub 2025 Sep 10. PubMed 40934925.
Backbone
  Vector backbone: pHM6
  Backbone size w/o insert (bp): 5450
  Vector type: Mammalian Expression
  Selectable markers: Neomycin (select with G418)
Growth in bacteria
  Bacterial resistance: Ampicillin, 100 μg/mL
  Growth temperature: 37°C
  Growth strain: DH5alpha
  Copy number: High Copy
Gene/Insert 1
  Gene/Insert name: CHMP2B
  Species: H. sapiens (human)
  Mutation: L4D F5D; Helix 2 (residues 55-96) replaced with residues 57-98 from CHMP6
  Entrez Gene: CHMP2B (a.k.a. ALS17, CHMP2.5, DMT1, FTDALS7, VPS2-2, VPS2B)
  Promoter: CMV
  Tag / fusion protein: 3xHA (C terminal on insert)
  Cloning method: Gibson Cloning
  Sequencing primers: 5′ cgcaaatgggcggtaggcgtg
Gene/Insert 2
  Gene/Insert name: CHMP6
  Species: H. sapiens (human)
  Mutation: Residues 57-98
  Entrez Gene: CHMP6 (a.k.a. VPS20)
  Promoter: CMV
  Cloning method: Gibson Cloning
  Sequencing primers: 5′ cgcaaatgggcggtaggcgtg
Terms and licenses: Academic/Nonprofit Terms; Industry Terms: Not Available to Industry
Depositor comments: Please visit https://doi.org/10.1101/2025.01.13.632710 for bioRxiv preprint.
How to cite: pCMV CHMP2Bchimera-L4D,F5D-CHMP6α2-3XHA was a gift from Franz-Ulrich Hartl (Addgene plasmid # 242419 ; http://n2t.net/addgene:242419 ; RRID:Addgene_242419)
